Addgene plasmid #39246: pRAJ12
Depositing lab: Alfonso Jaramillo. Depositing organization: Institute of System and Synthetic Biology, iSSB. Publication: De novo automated design of small RNA circuits for engineering synthetic riboregulation in living cells. Rodrigo G, Landrain TE, Jaramillo A. Proc Natl Acad Sci U S A. 2012 Sep 18;109(38):15271-6. Epub 2012 Sep 4. 10.1073/pnas.1203831109 PubMed 22949707.
Backbone
  Vector backbone: pSTC1
  Backbone manufacturer: Jaramillo Lab
  Backbone size w/o insert (bp): 4860
  Total vector size (bp): 5153
  Vector type: Bacterial Expression, Synthetic Biology
Growth in bacteria
  Bacterial resistance: Kanamycin, 50 μg/mL
  Growth temperature: 37°C
  Growth strain: DH5alpha
  Copy number: Low Copy
Gene/Insert
  Gene/Insert name: RAJ12 system
  Promoter: pLlacO-1+pLtetO-1
  Cloning method: Restriction Enzyme; 5′ cloning site BamHI (not destroyed); 3′ cloning site SpeI (destroyed during cloning)
  Sequencing primers: 5′ tgccacctgacgtctaagaa; 3′ attaccgcctttgagtgagc
Resource information
  A portion of this plasmid was derived from a plasmid made by: http://partsregistry.org/Part:pSB4K5
Terms and licenses: Academic/Nonprofit Terms; Industry Terms: Not Available to Industry
How to cite: pRAJ12 was a gift from Alfonso Jaramillo (Addgene plasmid # 39246 ; http://n2t.net/addgene:39246 ; RRID:Addgene_39246)
