[The description below was written by a language model from this plasmid's Addgene catalogue record and the feature table of its GenBank file.]
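Description:
pRAJ12 is a 5,153 bp low-copy bacterial expression plasmid for synthetic biology work in E. coli. It is built on the pSTC1 backbone, part of which derives from the BioBrick vector pSB4K5. It replicates from the pSC101 origin, which depends on the plasmid-encoded Rep101 (RepA) protein, and is selected with kanamycin through an aminoglycoside phosphotransferase gene. BioBrick prefix and suffix sequences flank the payload region, and tonB, lambda t0 and phage T3Te terminators insulate it from the rest of the backbone.

The insert, roughly 300 bp by the recorded sizes, is the "RAJ12 system", one of the computationally designed small-RNA riboregulator circuits described in the associated publication. The record lists two promoters, pLlacO-1 and pLtetO-1. The feature table correspondingly shows a pair of tet operators and a pair of lac operators lying between two reporter genes. Downstream of the operator region, in the forward direction, are a strong ribosome binding site and a superfolder GFP coding sequence. An mRFP1 coding sequence lies on the opposite strand at the other end, next to an annotated ribosome binding site.

The small RNA and its target 5′ untranslated region are not annotated as features, so the record does not state which promoter drives which RNA. In riboregulator designs of this kind, one inducible promoter normally expresses a trans-acting small RNA. The other expresses a reporter mRNA whose ribosome binding site is sequestered until the small RNA pairs with it. In a host supplying LacI and TetR, induction with IPTG and a tetracycline analogue would control the two inputs independently, with fluorescence reporting RNA-mediated activation of translation. The construct is suited to characterising engineered RNA–RNA regulation in living bacteria.
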