LOCUS       Exported 5153 bp ds-DNA circular SYN 12-MAY-2021
DEFINITION  synthetic circular DNA
ACCESSION   .
VERSION     .
KEYWORDS    pRAJ12
SOURCE      synthetic DNA construct
  ORGANISM  synthetic DNA construct
REFERENCE   1 (bases 1 to 5153)
  AUTHORS   Rodrigo G, Landrain TE, Jaramillo A
  TITLE     De novo automated design of small RNA circuits for engineering
            synthetic riboregulation in living cells.
  JOURNAL   Proc Natl Acad Sci U S A. 2012 Sep 18;109(38):15271-6. Epub 2012 Sep
            4.
  PUBMED    22949707
REFERENCE   2 (bases 1 to 5153)
  AUTHORS   .
  TITLE     Direct Submission
  JOURNAL   Exported May 12, 2021 from SnapGene Server 1.1.58
            http://www.snapgene.com
FEATURES             Location/Qualifiers
     source          1..5153
                     /organism="synthetic DNA construct"
                     /mol_type="other DNA"
     misc_feature    1..22
                     /label=BioBrick prefix
                     /note="BioBrick prefix for parts that do not start with
                     ""ATG"""
     CDS             complement(26..703)
                     /codon_start=1
                     /product="monomeric derivative of DsRed (Campbell et al.,
                     2002)"
                     /label=mRFP1
                     /translation="MASSEDVIKEFMRFKVRMEGSVNGHEFEIEGEGEGRPYEGTQTAK
                     LKVTKGGPLPFAWDILSPQFQYGSKAYVKHPADIPDYLKLSFPEGFKWERVMNFEDGGV
                     VTVTQDSSLQDGEFIYKVKLRGTNFPSDGPVMQKKTMGWEASTERMYPEDGALKGEIKM
                     RLKLKDGGHYDAEVKTTYMAKKPVQLPGAYKTDIKLDITSHNEDYTIVEQYERAEGRHS
                     TGA"
     RBS             710..721
                     /note="strong bacterial ribosome binding site (Elowitz and
                     Leibler, 2000)"
     protein_bind    868..886
                     /gene="tetO"
                     /label=tet operator
                     /bound_moiety="tetracycline repressor TetR"
                     /note="bacterial operator O2 for the tetR and tetA genes"
     protein_bind    893..911
                     /gene="tetO"
                     /label=tet operator
                     /bound_moiety="tetracycline repressor TetR"
                     /note="bacterial operator O2 for the tetR and tetA genes"
     protein_bind    929..943
                     /label=lac operator
                     /bound_moiety="lac repressor encoded by lacI"
                     /note="The lac repressor binds to the lac operator to
                     inhibit transcription in E. coli. This inhibition can be
                     relieved by adding lactose or
                     isopropyl-beta-D-thiogalactopyranoside (IPTG)."
     protein_bind    950..966
                     /label=lac operator
                     /bound_moiety="lac repressor encoded by lacI"
                     /note="The lac repressor binds to the lac operator to
                     inhibit transcription in E. coli. This inhibition can be
                     relieved by adding lactose or
                     isopropyl-beta-D-thiogalactopyranoside (IPTG)."
     RBS             1013..1024
                     /note="strong bacterial ribosome binding site (Elowitz and
                     Leibler, 2000)"
     CDS             1040..1750
                     /codon_start=1
                     /product="GFP variant that folds robustly even when fused
                     to poorly folded proteins (Pedelacq et al., 2006)"
                     /label=superfolder GFP
                     /translation="RKGEELFTGVVPILVELDGDVNGHKFSVRGEGEGDATNGKLTLKF
                     ICTTGKLPVPWPTLVTTLTYGVQCFARYPDHMKQHDFFKSAMPEGYVQERTISFKDDGT
                     YKTRAEVKFEGDTLVNRIELKGIDFKEDGNILGHKLEYNFNSHNVYITADKQKNGIKAN
                     FKIRHNVEDGSVQLADHYQQNTPIGDGPVLLPDNHYLSTQSVLSKDPNEKRDHMVLLEF
                     VTAAGITHGMDELYK"
     misc_feature    1757..1777
                     /label=BioBrick suffix
                     /note="universal suffix for all parts"
     terminator      1813..1844
                     /label=tonB terminator
                     /note="bidirectional E. coli tonB-P14 transcription
                     terminator"
     CDS             complement(1943..2758)
                     /codon_start=1
                     /product="aminoglycoside phosphotransferase"
                     /label=KanR
                     /note="confers resistance to kanamycin in bacteria or G418
                     (Geneticin(R)) in eukaryotes"
                     /translation="MSHIQRETSCSRPRLNSNMDADLYGYKWARDNVGQSGATIYRLYG
                     KPDAPELFLKHGKGSVANDVTDEMVRLNWLTEFMPLPTIKHFIRTPDDAWLLTTAIPGK
                     TAFQVLEEYPDSGENIVDALAVFLRRLHSIPVCNCPFNSDRVFRLAQAQSRMNNGLVDA
                     SDFDDERNGWPVEQVWKEMHKLLPFSPDSVVTHGDFSLDNLIFDEGKLIGCIDVGRVGI
                     ADRYQDLAILWNCLGEFSPSLQKRLFQKYGIDNPDMNKLQFHLMLDEFF"
     primer_bind     2666..2685
                     /label=Kan-R
                     /note="Kanamycin resistance gene, reverse primer"
     primer_bind     2750..2769
                     /label=pENTR-R
                     /note="pENTR vectors, reverse primer"
     CDS             complement(3116..4066)
                     /codon_start=1
                     /gene="rep101"
                     /product="RepA protein needed for replication with the
                     pSC101 origin"
                     /label=Rep101
                     /translation="MSELVVFKANELAISRYDLTEHETKLILCCVALLNPTIENPTRKE
                     RTVSFTYNQYAQMMNISRENAYGVLAKATRELMTRTVEIRNPLVKGFEIFQWTNYAKFS
                     SEKLELVFSEEILPYLFQLKKFIKYNLEHVKSFENKYSMRIYEWLLKELTQKKTHKANI
                     EISLDEFKFMLMLENNYHEFKRLNQWVLKPISKDLNTYSNMKLVVDKRGRPTDTLIFQV
                     ELDRQMDLVTELENNQIKMNGDKIPTTITSDSYLRNGLRKTLHDALTAKIQLTSFEAKF
                     LSDMQSKHDLNGSFSWLTQKQRTTLENILAKYGRI"
     rep_origin      4114..4336
                     /label=pSC101 ori
                     /note="low-copy replication origin that requires the Rep101
                     protein"
     terminator      4828..4922
                     /label=lambda t0 terminator
                     /note="transcription terminator from phage lambda"
     terminator      5078..5107
                     /label=T3Te terminator
                     /note="phage T3 early transcription terminator"
ORIGIN
        1 gaattcgcgg ccgcttctag agttattaag caccggtgga gtgacgacct tcagcacgtt
       61 cgtactgttc aacgatggtg tagtcttcgt tgtgggaggt gatgtccagt ttgatgtcgg
      121 ttttgtaagc acccggcagc tgaaccggtt ttttagccat gtaggtggtt ttaacttcag
      181 cgtcgtagtg accaccgtct ttcagtttca gacgcatttt gatttcacct ttcagagcac
      241 cgtcttccgg gtacatacgt tcggtggaag cttcccaacc catggttttt ttctgcataa
      301 ccggaccgtc ggacgggaag ttggtaccac gcagtttaac tttgtagatg aactcaccgt
      361 cttgcaggga ggagtcctgg gtaacggtaa caacaccacc gtcttcgaag ttcataacac
      421 gttcccattt gaaaccttcc gggaaggaca gtttcaggta gtccgggatg tcagccgggt
      481 gtttaacgta agctttggaa ccgtactgga actgcgggga caggatgtcc caagcgaacg
      541 gcagcggacc acctttggta actttcagtt tagcggtctg ggtaccttcg tacggacgac
      601 cttcaccttc accttcgatt tcgaactcgt gaccgttaac ggaaccttcc atacgaactt
      661 tgaaacgcat gaactctttg ataacgtctt cggaggaagc catctagtat ttctcctctt
      721 tctctagtgg atccgctagc atcgatgcga aaaaaccccg ccgaagcggg gttttttgcg
      781 gctagcccca gaatcccttc gagcaaatcc tagcgaggtg ccgctagatt cgctcaaagg
      841 aacccttctt cctgcccgtg ctcagtatct ctatcactga tagggatgtc aatctctatc
      901 actgataggg acctaggatg catataaatg tgagcggata acattgacat tgtgagcgga
      961 taacaagata ctgagcacac ccagtatcat tctcttcttc ctgcccacgc ggaaagagga
     1021 gaaaggtgta atgactagcc gtaaaggcga agagctgttc actggtgtcg tccctattct
     1081 ggtggaactg gatggtgatg tcaacggtca taagttttcc gtgcgtggcg agggtgaagg
     1141 tgacgcaact aatggtaaac tgacgctgaa gttcatctgt actactggta aactgccggt
     1201 accttggccg actctggtaa cgacgctgac ttatggtgtt cagtgctttg ctcgttatcc
     1261 ggaccatatg aagcagcatg acttcttcaa gtccgccatg ccggaaggct atgtgcagga
     1321 acgcacgatt tcctttaagg atgacggcac gtacaaaacg cgtgcggaag tgaaatttga
     1381 aggcgatacc ctggtaaacc gcattgagct gaaaggcatt gactttaaag aagacggcaa
     1441 tatcctgggc cataagctgg aatacaattt taacagccac aatgtttaca tcaccgccga
     1501 taaacaaaaa aatggcatta aagcgaattt taaaattcgc cacaacgtgg aggatggcag
     1561 cgtgcagctg gctgatcact accagcaaaa cactccaatc ggtgatggtc ctgttctgct
     1621 gccagacaat cactatctga gcacgcaaag cgttctgtct aaagatccga acgagaaacg
     1681 cgatcatatg gttctgctgg agttcgtaac cgcagcgggc atcacgcatg gtatggatga
     1741 actgtacaaa tgatgatact agtagcggcc gctgcaggag tcactaaggg ttagttagtt
     1801 agattagcag aaagtcaaaa gcctccgacc ggaggctttt gactaaaact tcccttgggg
     1861 ttatcattgg ggctcactca aaggcggtaa tcagataaaa aaaatcctta gctttcgcta
     1921 aggatgattt ctgctagtat tattagaaaa actcatcgag catcaaatga aactgcaatt
     1981 tattcatatc aggattatca ataccatatt tttgaaaaag ccgtttctgt aatgaaggag
     2041 aaaactcacc gaggcagttc caaagaatgg caaggtcctg gtaacggtct gcgattccga
     2101 cccgtccaac atcaatacaa cctattaatt tcccctcgtc aaaaataagg ttatcaagtg
     2161 agaaatcacc atgagtgacg actgaatccg gtgagaatgg caagagcttg tgcatttctt
     2221 tccagacttg ttcaacaggc cagccattac gctcgtcatc aaaatcactc gcatcaacca
     2281 aaccgttatt catgcgtgat tgcgcctgag caagacgaaa tacacgatcg ctgttaaaag
     2341 gacaattaca aacaggaatc gaatgtaacc ggcgcaggaa cacggccagc gcatcaacaa
     2401 tattttcacc tgaatcagga tattcttcta atacctggaa ggctgttttc ccaggaatcg
     2461 cggtggtgag taaccacgca tcatcaggag tacggataaa atgcttgatg gtcgggagag
     2521 gcataaactc cgtcagccag ttgagacgga ccatctcatc tgtaacatca ttggcaacgc
     2581 tacctttgcc atgtttcaga aacaactctg gcgcatcggg cttcccatac aagcgataga
     2641 ttgtcgcacc tgattgcccg acattatcgc gagcccattt atacccatat aaatcagcgt
     2701 ccatgttgga gtttaagcgc ggacgggagc aagacgtttc ccgttgaata tggctcataa
     2761 caccccttgt attactgttt atgtaagcag acagttttat tgttcatgat gatatatttt
     2821 tatcttgtgc aatgtaacat cagagatttt gagacacaac gtggctttgt tgaataaatc
     2881 gaacttttgc tgagttgaag gatcagctct agtagttaca ttgtcgatct gttcatggtg
     2941 aacagcttta aatgcaccaa aaactcgtaa aagctctgat gtatctatct tttttacacc
     3001 gttttcatct gtgcatatgg acagttttcc ctttgatatc taacggtgaa cagttgttct
     3061 acttttgttt gttagtcttg atgcttcact gatagataca agagccataa gaacctcaga
     3121 tccttccgta tttagccagt atgttctcta gtgtggttcg ttgtttttgc gtgagccatg
     3181 agaacgaacc attgagatca tgcttacttt gcatgtcact caaaaatttt gcctcaaaac
     3241 tggtgagctg aatttttgca gttaaagcat cgtgtagtgt ttttcttagt ccgttacgta
     3301 ggtaggaatc tgatgtaatg gttgttggta ttttgtcacc attcattttt atctggttgt
     3361 tctcaagttc ggttacgaga tccatttgtc tatctagttc aacttggaaa atcaacgtat
     3421 cagtcgggcg gcctcgctta tcaaccacca atttcatatt gctgtaagtg tttaaatctt
     3481 tacttattgg tttcaaaacc cattggttaa gccttttaaa ctcatggtag ttattttcaa
     3541 gcattaacat gaacttaaat tcatcaaggc taatctctat atttgccttg tgagttttct
     3601 tttgtgttag ttcttttaat aaccactcat aaatcctcat agagtatttg ttttcaaaag
     3661 acttaacatg ttccagatta tattttatga atttttttaa ctggaaaaga taaggcaata
     3721 tctcttcact aaaaactaat tctaattttt cgcttgagaa cttggcatag tttgtccact
     3781 ggaaaatctc aaagccttta accaaaggat tcctgatttc cacagttctc gtcatcagct
     3841 ctctggttgc tttagctaat acaccataag cattttccct actgatgttc atcatctgag
     3901 cgtattggtt ataagtgaac gataccgtcc gttctttcct tgtagggttt tcaatcgtgg
     3961 ggttgagtag tgccacacag cataaaatta gcttggtttc atgctccgtt aagtcatagc
     4021 gactaatcgc tagttcattt gctttgaaaa caactaattc agacatacat ctcaattggt
     4081 ctaggtgatt ttaatcacta taccaattga gatgggctag tcaatgataa ttacatgtcc
     4141 ttttcctttg agttgtgggt atctgtaaat tctgctagac ctttgctgga aaacttgtaa
     4201 attctgctag accctctgta aattccgcta gacctttgtg tgtttttttt gtttatattc
     4261 aagtggttat aatttataga ataaagaaag aataaaaaaa gataaaaaga atagatccca
     4321 gccctgtgta taactcacta ctttagtcag ttccgcagta ttacaaaagg atgtcgcaaa
     4381 cgctgtttgc tcctctacaa aacagacctt aaaaccctaa aggcttaagt agcaccctcg
     4441 caagctcggg caaatcgctg aatattcctt ttgtctccga ccatcaggca cctgagtcgc
     4501 tgtctttttc gtgacattca gttcgctgcg ctcacggctc tggcagtgaa tgggggtaaa
     4561 tggcactaca ggcgcctttt atggattcat gcaaggaaac tacccataat acaagaaaag
     4621 cccgtcacgg gcttctcagg gcgttttatg gcgggtctgc tatgtggtgc tatctgactt
     4681 tttgctgttc agcagttcct gccctctgat tttccagtct gaccacttcg gattatcccg
     4741 tgacaggtca ttcagactgg ctaatgcacc cagtaaggca gcggtatcat caacaggctt
     4801 acccgtctta ctgtccctag tgcttggatt ctcaccaata aaaaacgccc ggcggcaacc
     4861 gagcgttctg aacaaatcca gatggagttc tgaggtcatt actggatcta tcaacaggag
     4921 tccaagcgag ctcgtaaact tggtctgaca gctctagctc cggcaaaaaa acgggcaagg
     4981 tgtcaccacc ctgccctttt tctttaaaac cgaaaagatt acttcgcgtt tgccacctga
     5041 cgtctaagaa aaggaatatt cagcaatttg cccgtgccga agaaaggccc acccgtgaag
     5101 gtgagccagt gagttgattg ctacgtaatt agttagttag cccttagtga ctc
//
