>Addgene plasmid #39246 | pRAJ12 | addgene partial sequence | sequence record 52347 | RNAde-BB-3 5'-tacggacgaccttcaccttc-3'
CTTCCATACGAACTTTGAAACGCATGAACTCTTTGATAACGTCTTCGGAGGAAGCCATCTAGTATTTCTC
CTCTTTCTCTAGTGGATCCGCTAGCATCGATGCGAAAAAACCCCGCCGAAGCGGGGTTTTTTGCGGCTAG
CCCCAGAATCCCTTCGAGCAAATCCTAGCGAGGTGCCGCTAGATTCGCTCAAAGGAACCCTTCTTCCTGC
CCGTGCTCAGTATCTCTATCACTGATAGGGATGTCAATCTCTATCACTGATAGGGACCTAGGATGCATAT
AAATGTGAGCGGATAACATTGACATTGTGAGCGGATAACAAGATACTGAGCACACCCAGTATCATTCTCT
TCTTCCTGCCCACGCGGAAAGAGGAGAAAGGTGTAATGACTAGCCGTAAAGGCGAAGAGCTGTTCACTGG
TGTCGTCCCTATTCTGGTGGAACTGGATGGTGATGTCAACGGTCATAAGTTTTCCGTGCGTGGCGAGGGT
GAAGGTGACGCAACTAATGGTAAACTGACGCTGAAGTTCATCTGTACTACTGGTAAACTGCCGGTACCTT
GGCCGACTCTGGTAACGACGCTGACTTATGGTGTTCAGTGCTTTGCTCGTTATCCGGACCATATGAAGCA
GCATGACTTCTTCAAGTCCGCCATGCCGGAAGGCTATGTGCAGGAACGCACGATTTCCTTTAAGGATGAC
GGCACGTACAAAACGCGTGCGGAAGTGAAATTTGAAGGCGATACCCTGGTAAACCGCATTGAGCTGAAAG
GCATTGACTTTAAAGAAGACGGCAATATCCTGGGCCATAAGCTGGAATACAATTTTAACAGCCACAATGT
TTACATCACCGCCGATAAACAAAAAAATGGCATTAAAGCGAATTTTAAAATTCGCCACAACGTG
