>Addgene plasmid #39246 | pRAJ12 | addgene partial sequence | sequence record 52357 | jkRFP-F 5'-tggtcactacgacgctgaag-3'
CGGTTCAGCTGCCGGGTGCTTACAAAACCGACATCAAACTGGACATCACCTCCCACAACGAAGACTACAC
CATCGTTGAACAGTACGAACGTGCTGAAGGTCGTCACTCCACCGGTGCTTAATAACTCTAGAAGCGGCCG
CGAATTCGAGTCACTAAGGGCTAACTAACTAATTACGTAGCAATCAACTCACTGGCTCACCTTCACGGGT
GGGCCTTTCTTCGGCACGGGCAAATTGCTGAATATTCCTTTTCTTAGACGTCAGGTGGCAAACGCGAAGT
AATCTTTTCGGTTTTAAAGAAAAAGGGCAGGGTGGTGACACCTTGCCCGTTTTTTTGCCGGAGCTAGAGC
TGTCAGACCAAGTTTACGAGCTCGCTTGGACTCCTGTTGATAGATCCAGTAATGACCTCAGAACTCCATC
TGGATTTGTTCAGAACGCTCGGTTGCCGCCGGGCGTTTTTTATTGGTGAGAATCCAAGCACTAGGGACAG
TAAGACGGGTAAGCCTGTTGATGATACCGCTGCCTTACTGGGTGCATTAGCCAGTCTGAATGACCTGTCA
CGGGATAATCCGAAGTGGTCAGACTGGAAAATCAGAGGGCAGGAACTGCTGAACAGCAAAAAGTCAGATA
GCACCACATAGCAGACCCGCCATAAAACGCCCTGAGAAGCCCGTGACGGGCTTTTCTTGTATTATGGGTA
GTTTCCTTGCATGAATCCATAAAAGGCGCCTGTAGTGCCATTTACCCCCATTCACTGCCAGAGCCGTGAG
CGCAGCGAACTGAATGTCACGAAAAAGACAGCGACTC
